Addgene plasmid #13245: pETMutS
Depositing lab: Peggy Hsieh. Depositing organization: National Institute of Diabetes & Digestive & Kidney Diseases (NIDDK). Publication: Identification and characterization of a thermostable MutS homolog from Thermus aquaticus. Biswas I, Hsieh P. J Biol Chem 1996 Mar 1;271(9):5040-8. 10.1074/jbc.271.9.5040 PubMed 8617781.
Backbone
  Vector backbone: pET3a
  Backbone manufacturer: Novagen
  Backbone size w/o insert (bp): 4640
  Vector type: Bacterial Expression
Growth in bacteria
  Bacterial resistance: Ampicillin, 100 μg/mL
  Growth temperature: 37°C
  Growth strain: DH5alpha
  Growth instructions: Use BL21 (DE3) cells for expression.
  Copy number: Low Copy
Gene/Insert
  Gene/Insert name: MutS
  Species: T. aquaticus
  Insert size (bp): 3396
  Mutation: None
  GenBank ID: U33117
  Cloning method: Restriction Enzyme; 5′ cloning site NdeI (not destroyed); 3′ cloning site BamHI (not destroyed)
  Sequencing primers: 5′ T7 fwd
Terms and licenses: Academic/Nonprofit Terms; Industry Terms: Not Available to Industry
How to cite: pETMutS was a gift from Peggy Hsieh (Addgene plasmid # 13245 ; http://n2t.net/addgene:13245 ; RRID:Addgene_13245)
