[The description below was written by a language model from this plasmid's Addgene catalogue record.]
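Description:
pETMutS is a bacterial expression plasmid built on the Novagen pET3a backbone (about 4.6 kb without insert) and carrying the MutS gene of the thermophilic bacterium Thermus aquaticus. It is selected with ampicillin and is recorded as a low-copy plasmid. The record lists a standard cloning strain for propagation and a DE3 lysogen, BL21(DE3), for protein production. This split reflects how the pET system normally works: transcription of the insert depends on T7 RNA polymerase, which DE3 strains supply from an inducible chromosomal copy, whereas ordinary cloning strains lack the polymerase and so keep the insert largely silent. No feature table is provided, so individual backbone elements such as the origin of replication, promoter and terminator are not itemised, although a T7 forward sequencing primer is listed, consistent with a T7 promoter upstream of the insert.

The insert is roughly 3.4 kb, is recorded as carrying no mutations, and was placed between the NdeI and BamHI sites, both of which remain intact. Cloning at NdeI typically positions the gene's own start codon at the vector's translation initiation site. The record lists no fusion tags, which suggests the protein is produced in native form, though this is not stated explicitly. MutS is the mismatch-recognition component of the DNA mismatch repair pathway. The associated publication concerns the identification and characterisation of this thermostable homolog, so the plasmid's evident purpose is overexpression of Taq MutS in E. coli for purification and biochemical study, such as analysis of its binding to mismatched DNA.
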