>Addgene plasmid #13245 | pETMutS | addgene partial sequence | sequence record 19635 | T7 5'-TAATACGACTCACTATAGGG-3'
GGAGATATACATATGGAAGGCATGCTGAAGGGCGAGGGCCCGGGGCCCCTTCCTCCCCTCCTCCAGCAGT
ACGTGGAGCTTCGCGACCAGTACCCCGACTACCTCCTCCTCTTCCAGGTGGGGGACTTCTACGAGTGCTT
CGGGGAGGACGCCGAGAGGCTGGCCCGCGCCCTGGGTCTCGTCCTCACCCACAAGACCAGCAAGGACTTC
ACCACCCCCATGGCGGGGATCCCCTTAAGGGCCTTTGAGGCCTACGCCGAGAGGCTTCTCAAGATGGGCT
TCCGCCTGGCGGTGGCCGACCAGGTGGAGCCCGCCGAGGAGGCGGAAGGGCTGGTCAGGCGGGAGGTGAC
CCAGCTCCTCACCCCGGGAACCCTCCTCCAGGAAAGCCTCCTCCCTCGGGAGGCCAACTACCTGGCGGCC
ATCGCCACCGGGGATGGTTGGGGCCTGGCCTTTCTGGACGTGTCCACGGGGGAGTTCAAGGGGACGGTGC
TCAAGAGCAAAAGCGCCCTTTACGACGAGCTCTTCCGCCACCGGCCCGCCGAGGTCCTCCTGGCCCCGGA
GCTCCTGGAGAACGGGGCCTTTCTGGATGAGTTCAGGAAGCGCTTTCCCGTCATGCTCTCCGAGGCCCCC
TTTGAGCCGGAAGGGGAAGGCCCCTTGGCCCTAAGGCGGGCCCGGGGGGCCCTTCTGGCCTACGCCCCAA
GGACCCAAGGAGGGGCCTTGAGCCTCCAGCCTTTCCGCTTCTACGACCCCGGGGCCTTCATGCGCCTGCC
CGAGGCCACCTTGAGGGCCCTAGAGGTCTTTGAGCCCCTGCGGGGCCAGGACACGCTTTTCTCCGTGCTG
GACGAGACCAGGACCGCCCCTG
